Addgene plasmid #160879: pCDF-NtXR1AtR2B2NtS1
Purpose: Expression of N. tabacum Rubisco small subunit (rbcS-S1), Rubisco chaperone protiens rbcX, raf1 and A. thaliana Rubisco chaperone proteins raf2, and bsd2 in E. coli.
Depositing lab: Maureen Hanson. Depositing organization: Cornell University. Publication: Small subunits can determine enzyme kinetics of tobacco Rubisco expressed in Escherichia coli. Lin MT, Stone WD, Chaudhari V, Hanson MR. Nat Plants. 2020 Oct;6(10):1289-1299. doi: 10.1038/s41477-020-00761-5. Epub 2020 Sep 14. PubMed 32929197.
Backbone
  Vector backbone: pCDF-1b
  Vector type: Bacterial Expression
Growth in bacteria
  Bacterial resistance: Spectinomycin, 50 μg/mL
  Growth temperature: 37°C
  Growth strain: DH5alpha
  Copy number: High Copy
Gene/Insert
  Gene/Insert name: rbcS-S1, rbcX, raf1, raf2, bsd2
  Species: A. thaliana (mustard weed); Nicotiana tabacum
  Promoter: rbcS-S1: pBAD, chaperones: T7
  Cloning method: Restriction Enzyme; 5′ cloning site Unknown (unknown if destroyed)
Terms and licenses: Academic/Nonprofit Terms; Industry Terms: Not Available to Industry
How to cite: pCDF-NtXR1AtR2B2NtS1 was a gift from Maureen Hanson (Addgene plasmid # 160879 ; http://n2t.net/addgene:160879 ; RRID:Addgene_160879)
