[The description below was written by a language model from this plasmid's Addgene catalogue record and pLannotate feature annotations shown in this document.]
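Description:
pCDF-NtXR1AtR2B2NtS1 is a 7.7 kb bacterial expression plasmid built on the pCDF-1b backbone. It supplies the tobacco Rubisco small subunit together with four Rubisco assembly chaperones in E. coli. It replicates from the CloDF13 origin, which is compatible with other common replicons and so allows co-maintenance with additional plasmids. Selection is by spectinomycin through the aadA (SmR) aminoglycoside adenylyltransferase gene. A lacI gene with its own promoter is also carried on the backbone.

The payload is organised as separately regulated units. The Nicotiana tabacum small subunit gene rbcS-S1 sits downstream of the araBAD (pBAD) promoter and a T7 gene 10 ribosome binding site. The annotation tool labels this reading frame by homology to spinach RBCS. No araC gene is annotated on the plasmid, so the record does not show where arabinose regulation is supplied. On the opposite strand are four cassettes, each with a T7 promoter and lac operator, most with an annotated T7 gene 10 RBS, and T7 terminators following the last two. They encode N. tabacum RbcX and Raf1 and Arabidopsis thaliana Raf2 and Bsd2. The automated annotation names these by their closest Arabidopsis matches, and the reading frame at the position expected for raf2 appears under a different label. Short annotated fragments of TcR, S-Tag, SET1 and T7 tag appear to be vector-derived remnants rather than functional parts.

With T7 RNA polymerase provided by the host, IPTG induces the chaperones while arabinose independently controls the small subunit. The large subunit is not encoded here and would have to come from another construct. The plasmid was used to study how small subunits influence the kinetics of tobacco Rubisco assembled in E. coli.
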