Features (pLannotate 1.2.2; 39 found; start..end, strand, type, name):
     89..110     +  protein_bind   CAP binding site: CAP binding activates transcription in the presence of cAMP. E. coli catabolite activator protein
    125..189     +  CDS            TcR (fragment): tetracycline efflux protein; tet; confers resistance to tetracycline
    286..1024    +  rep_origin     CloDF13 ori: Plasmids containing the CloDF13 (CDF) origin of replication can be propagated in E. coli cells that contain additional plasmids with compatible origins.
   1072..1163    +  promoter       AmpR promoter: bla
   1164..1955    +  CDS            SmR: aminoglycoside adenylyltransferase (Murphy, 1985); aadA; confers resistance to spectinomycin and streptomycin
   2069..2353    +  promoter       araBAD promoter: araBAD; promoter of the L-arabinose operon of E. coli; the araC regulatory gene is transcribed in the opposite direction (Guzman et al., 1995)
   2380..2402    +  RBS            RBS: efficient ribosome binding site from bacteriophage T7 gene 10 (Olins and Rangwala, 1989)
   2414..2782    +  CDS            RBCS1: RBS1_SPIOL - Also known as RBCS. Experimental evidence at protein level: Swiss-Prot protein existence level 1. RuBisCO catalyzes two reactions: the carboxylation of D- ribulose 1,5-bisphosphate, the primary event in carbon dioxide fixation, as well as the oxidative fragmentation of the pentose substrate. Both reactions occur simultaneously and in competition at the same active site. Although the small subunit is not catalytic it is essential for maximal activity. From Spinacia oleracea (Spinach).
   2884..2931    -  terminator     T7 terminator: transcription terminator for bacteriophage T7 RNA polymerase
   2939..2956    -  CDS            SET1 (fragment): solubility-enhancement tag derived from T7 phage gene 10B
   2986..3027    -  CDS            S-Tag (fragment): affinity and epitope tag derived from pancreatic ribonuclease A
   3124..3164    +  CDS            TcR (fragment): tetracycline efflux protein; tet; confers resistance to tetracycline
   3187..3234    -  terminator     T7 terminator: transcription terminator for bacteriophage T7 RNA polymerase
   3242..3291    -  CDS            SET1 (fragment): solubility-enhancement tag derived from T7 phage gene 10B
   3302..3332    -  CDS            T7 tag (gene 10 leader) (fragment): leader peptide from bacteriophage T7 gene 10 promotes efficient translation in E. coli
   3335..3574    -  CDS            BSD2 (fragment): BSD2_ARATH - Experimental evidence at protein level: Swiss-Prot protein existence level 1. Chloroplast chaperone required for RuBisCo biogenesis and translational regulation of the RuBisCo large subunit (RbcL) (PubMed:29217567). Stabilizes an end-state assembly intermediate of eight RbcL subunits until the small subunits (RBCSs) become available to produce a complete stable RuBisCo complex containing eight small and eight large subunits (PubMed:29217567). From Arabidopsis thaliana (Mouse-ear cress).
   3588..3610    -  RBS            RBS: efficient ribosome binding site from bacteriophage T7 gene 10 (Olins and Rangwala, 1989)
   3625..3649    -  protein_bind   lac operator: The lac repressor binds to the lac operator to inhibit transcription in E. coli. This inhibition can be relieved by adding lactose or isopropyl-β-D-thiogalactopyranoside (IPTG). lac repressor encoded by lacI
   3650..3668    -  promoter       T7 promoter: promoter for bacteriophage T7 RNA polymerase
   3690..3766    +  CDS            TcR (fragment): tetracycline efflux protein; tet; confers resistance to tetracycline
   3772..3812    +  CDS            TcR (fragment): tetracycline efflux protein; tet; confers resistance to tetracycline
   3835..3882    -  terminator     T7 terminator: transcription terminator for bacteriophage T7 RNA polymerase
   3890..3939    -  CDS            SET1 (fragment): solubility-enhancement tag derived from T7 phage gene 10B
   3950..3979    -  CDS            T7 tag (gene 10 leader) (fragment): leader peptide from bacteriophage T7 gene 10 promotes efficient translation in E. coli
   3983..4492    -  CDS            ATP1 (fragment): ATP1_ARATH - Also known as PDL1 From Arabidopsis thaliana (Mouse-ear cress).
   4506..4528    -  RBS            RBS: efficient ribosome binding site from bacteriophage T7 gene 10 (Olins and Rangwala, 1989)
   4543..4567    -  protein_bind   lac operator: The lac repressor binds to the lac operator to inhibit transcription in E. coli. This inhibition can be relieved by adding lactose or isopropyl-β-D-thiogalactopyranoside (IPTG). lac repressor encoded by lacI
   4568..4586    -  promoter       T7 promoter: promoter for bacteriophage T7 RNA polymerase
   4608..4683    +  CDS            TcR (fragment): tetracycline efflux protein; tet; confers resistance to tetracycline
   4718..5893    -  CDS            RAF1.1 (fragment): RAF1_ARATH - Experimental evidence at protein level: Swiss-Prot protein existence level 1. Required for assembly or stability of RuBisCO. Acts at a postchaperonin step to fold and/or assemble the large subunit (rbcL) into RuBisCO. RAF1 binds first to a rbcL dimer (rbcL(2)), leading to a rbcL(8)-RAF1(4) complex formation. In the next step, RBCS displaces RAF1, thus resulting in holoenzyme formation. From Arabidopsis thaliana (Mouse-ear cress).
   5939..5963    -  protein_bind   lac operator: The lac repressor binds to the lac operator to inhibit transcription in E. coli. This inhibition can be relieved by adding lactose or isopropyl-β-D-thiogalactopyranoside (IPTG). lac repressor encoded by lacI
   5964..5982    -  promoter       T7 promoter: promoter for bacteriophage T7 RNA polymerase
   6075..6476    -  CDS            RBCX2 (fragment): RBCX2_ARATH - Experimental evidence at protein level: Swiss-Prot protein existence level 1. Chaperone involved in RuBisCO assembly process. From Arabidopsis thaliana (Mouse-ear cress).
   6528..6550    -  RBS            RBS: efficient ribosome binding site from bacteriophage T7 gene 10 (Olins and Rangwala, 1989)
   6565..6589    -  protein_bind   lac operator: The lac repressor binds to the lac operator to inhibit transcription in E. coli. This inhibition can be relieved by adding lactose or isopropyl-β-D-thiogalactopyranoside (IPTG). lac repressor encoded by lacI
   6590..6608    -  promoter       T7 promoter: promoter for bacteriophage T7 RNA polymerase
   6611..6646    +  CDS            TcR (fragment): tetracycline efflux protein; tet; confers resistance to tetracycline
   6654..6731    +  promoter       lacI promoter: lacI
   6732..76      +  CDS            lacI (across the origin): lac repressor; lacI; The lac repressor binds to the lac operator to inhibit transcription in E. coli. This inhibition can be relieved by adding lactose or isopropyl-β-D-thiogalactopyranoside (IPTG).
>Addgene plasmid #160879 | pCDF-NtXR1AtR2B2NtS1 | addgene full sequence | sequence record 318813 | Addgene NGS Result
CGCCTCTCCCCGCGCGTTGGCCGATTCATTAATGCAGCTGGCACGACAGGTTTCCCGACTGGAAAGCGGG
CAGTGAGCGCAACGCAATTAATGTAAGTTAGCTCACTCATTAGGCACCGGGATCTCGACCGATGCCCTTG
AGAGCCTTCAACCCAGTCAGCTCCTTCCGGTGGGCGCGGGGCATGACTAACATGAGAATTACAACTTATA
TCGTATGGGGCTGACTTCAGGTGCTACATTTGAAGAGATAAATTGCACTGAAATCTAGAGCGGTTCAGTA
GAAAAGATCAAAGGATCTTCTTGAGATCCTTTTTTTCTGCGCGTAATCTTTTGCCCTGTAAACGAAAAAA
CCACCTGGGGAGGTGGTTTGATCGAAGGTTAAGTCAGTTGGGGAACTGCTTAACCGTGGTAACTGGCTTT
CGCAGAGCACAGCAACCAAATCTGTCCTTCCAGTGTAGCCGGACTTTGGCGCACACTTCAAGAGCAACCG
CGTGTTTAGCTAAACAAATCCTCTGCGAACTCCCAGTTACCAATGGCTGCTGCCAGTGGCGTTTTACCGT
GCTTTTCCGGGTTGGACTCAAGTGAACAGTTACCGGATAAGGCGCAGCAGTCGGGCTGAACGGGGAGTTC
TTGCTTACAGCCCAGCTTGGAGCGAACGACCTACACCGAGCCGAGATACCAGTGTGTGAGCTATGAGAAA
GCGCCACACTTCCCGTAAGGGAGAAAGGCGGAACAGGTATCCGGTAAACGGCAGGGTCGGAACAGGAGAG
CGCAAGAGGGAGCGACCCGCCGGAAACGGTGGGGATCTTTAAGTCCTGTCGGGTTTCGCCCGTACTGTCA
GATTCATGGTTGAGCCTCACGGCTCCCACAGATGCACCGGAAAAGCGTCTGTTTATGTGAACTCTGGCAG
GAGGGCGGAGCCTATGGAAAAACGCCACCGGCGCGGCCCTGCTGTTTTGCCTCACATGTTAGTCCCCTGC
TTATCCACGGAATCTGTGGGTAACTTTGTATGTGTCCGCAGCGCCCGCCGCAGTCTCACGCCCGGAGCGT
AGCGACCGAGTGAGCTAGCTATTTGTTTATTTTTCTAAATACATTCAAATATGTATCCGCTCATGAGACA
ATAACCCTGATAAATGCTTCAATAATATTGAAAAAGGAAGAGTATGAGGGAAGCGGTGATCGCCGAAGTA
TCGACTCAACTATCAGAGGTAGTTGGCGTCATCGAGCGCCATCTCGAACCGACGTTGCTGGCCGTACATT
TGTACGGCTCCGCAGTGGATGGCGGCCTGAAGCCACACAGTGATATTGATTTGCTGGTTACGGTGACCGT
AAGGCTTGATGAAACAACGCGGCGAGCTTTGATCAACGACCTTTTGGAAACTTCGGCTTCCCCTGGAGAG
AGCGAGATTCTCCGCGCTGTAGAAGTCACCATTGTTGTGCACGACGACATCATTCCGTGGCGTTATCCAG
CTAAGCGCGAACTGCAATTTGGAGAATGGCAGCGCAATGACATTCTTGCAGGTATCTTCGAGCCAGCCAC
GATCGACATTGATCTGGCTATCTTGCTGACAAAAGCAAGAGAACATAGCGTTGCCTTGGTAGGTCCAGCG
GCGGAGGAACTCTTTGATCCGGTTCCTGAACAGGATCTATTTGAGGCGCTAAATGAAACCTTAACGCTAT
GGAACTCGCCGCCCGACTGGGCTGGCGATGAGCGAAATGTAGTGCTTACGTTGTCCCGCATTTGGTACAG
CGCAGTAACCGGCAAAATCGCGCCGAAGGATGTCGCTGCCGACTGGGCAATGGAGCGCCTGCCGGCCCAG
TATCAGCCCGTCATACTTGAAGCTAGACAGGCTTATCTTGGACAAGAAGAAGATCGCTTGGCCTCGCGCG
CAGATCAGTTGGAAGAATTTGTCCACTACGTGAAAGGCGAGATCACCAAGGTAGTCGGCAAATAATGTCT
AACAATTCGTTCAAGCCGAGGGGCCGCAAGATCCGGCCACGATGACCCGGTCGTCGGTTCAGGGCAGGGT
CGTTAAATAGCCGCTTATGTCTATTGCTGGTTTACCGGAAGAAACCAATTGTCCATATTGCATCAGACAT
TGCCGTCACTGCGTCTTTTACTGGCTCTTCTCGCTAACCAAACCGGTAACCCCGCTTATTAAAAGCATTC
TGTAACAAAGCGGGACCAAAGCCATGACAAAAACGCGTAACAAAAGTGTCTATAATCACGGCAGAAAAGT
CCACATTGATTATTTGCACGGCGTCACACTTTGCTATGCCATAGCATTTTTATCCATAAGATTAGCGGAT
CCTACCTGACGCTTTTTATCGCAACTCTCTACTGTTTCTCCATACCCGTTTTTTTGGGCTAGAAATAATT
TTGTTTAACTTTAAGAAGGAGATATACATACCCATGCAGGTGTGGCCACCAATTAACAAGAAGAAGTACG
AGACTCTCTCATACCTTCCTGATTTGAGCCAGGAGCAATTGCTTAGTGAAGTTGAGTACCTTTTGAAAAA
TGGATGGGTTCCTTGCTTGGAATTCGAGACTGAGCACGGATTTGTCTATCGTGAAAACAACAAGTCACCA
GGATACTATGATGGCAGATACTGGACCATGTGGAAGCTACCTATGTTCGGATGCACTGATGCCACCCAAG
TGTTGGCTGAGGTAGAAGAGGCGAAGAAGGCATACCCACAGGCCTGGATCCGTATCATTGGATTCGACAA
CGTGCGTCAAGTGCAGTGCATCAGTTTCATTGCCTACAAGCCTGAAGGATATTAAGTCGCAAAAAACCCC
GCTTCGGCGGGGTTTTTTCGCTCCGGTTTATTGACTACCGGAAGCAGTGTGACCGTGTGCTTCTCAAATG
CCTGAGGTTTCAGCAAAAAACCCCTCAAGACCCGTTTAGAGGCCCCAAGGGGTTATGCTAGTTATTGCTC
AGCGGTGGCAGCAGCCTAGGTTAATTAAGCTGCGCTAGTAGACGAGTCCATGTGCTGGCGTTCAAATTTC
GCAGCAGCGGTTTCTTTACCAGACTCGAGGGTACCGACGTCAGCGATCGCGTGGCCGGCCGATATCCAAT
TCCGCATGCGCTAGCACCTCCACTACAATTGACCGCTGGTACCGCTTGGTTATGCCGGTACTGCCGGGCC
TCTTGCGGGATATCCGGATATAGTTCCTCCTTTCAGCAAAAAACCCCTCAAGACCCGTTTAGAGGCCCCA
AGGGGTTATGCTAGTTATTGCTCAGCGGTGGCAGCAGCCAACTCAGCTTCCTTTCGGGCTTTGTTAGCAG
CCGGATCTGCGACCCATTTGCTGTCCACCAGTCATGCTAGCCTACTCATCGAAGGTGCTCAAGAACCCAC
CAATGAAACCAGCTCCATTGCAGTCCCCACACAACACCTCCTTTTTACCTCTGCAAAGCCAACAGAGTGC
ACCAGCTTTAAACTGACCATTGAAATGATCAATCAAATTCACACCACCTCCTTTGCATTGAGAACATGCC
ACACAACCTTCCCCTTCACAATTTGCACAAACTAAACTGTTTGGTTTAGTGCCCTGAGGATTATTGTTTG
CGGCCATCATATGTATATCTCCTTCTTAAAGTTAAACAAAATTATTTCTAGAGGGGAATTGTTATCCGCT
CACAATTCCCCTATAGTGAGTCGTATTAATTTCGCGGGATCGAGATCTCGATCCTCTACGCCGGACGCAT
CGTGGCCGGCATCACCGGCGCCACAGGTGCGGTTGCTGGCGCCTATATCGCCGACACTAGTGCTTGGTTA
TGCCGGTACTGCCGGGCCTCTTGCGGGATATCCGGATATAGTTCCTCCTTTCAGCAAAAAACCCCTCAAG
ACCCGTTTAGAGGCCCCAAGGGGTTATGCTAGTTATTGCTCAGCGGTGGCAGCAGCCAACTCAGCTTCCT
TTCGGGCTTTGTTAGCAGCCGGATCCGCGACCCATTTGCTGTCCACCAGTCATGCTAGCTCACGCCCAAG
CTCTTTTCCTAGGGGAAAGATCAGAAGTCTTGATATCATCTATTTTAGCCGCCATTATGAAATCATTCAT
GCTCAACCCTCCGATAGAAGAGGTAAATAGTTCAGCTCGAACTTGGGTAGGACTTTCCAAGTGAAGAGAA
GGGTAATGACCAGAAGCTTCAGCAACCTTATGGATCCTGTTTATGAGTTCAACACCGCACCCAAAATCCC
TCACTTTCCACATACACCTTATTTTCAGACCACCCGCTTCATTATCCACTATACTCCATCCCAAAACCTT
GTGGAGGAGAGTTCTGGCATCATCGCCGGACAAAGGAGGCTGTGAAGACGAAACAGGGGAACACTGAAGC
TGGGAGAGAGACAAAACAGATGCGTTTGGTATCAAAATCTTGTGCTCAGTGCTTTGGCATCCCAACACTT
TATCTCCGAATTGACTCGCTATCTCCTCCGGGTAAGGGTCACGAGCTCCGAAGTCACCAAGAAAATCCTG
CGCCAGATTAGACATCATATGTATATCTCCTTCTTAAAGTTAAACAAAATTATTTCTAGAGGGGAATTGT
TATCCGCTCACAATTCCCCTATAGTGAGTCGTATTAATTTCGCGGGATCGAGATCTCGATCCTCTACGCC
GGACGCATCGTGGCCGGCATCACCGGCGCCACAGGTGCGGTTGCTGGCGCCTATATCGCCGACCTGCAGT
CTAGAAAGCTAAGCTTCTTGGTCTTTAATCCCAATCTTCTTCACCTAATTGTTCTTCATCTTCCCACCTT
GGTGGCCTAACTACTATAAGCACAATTCCTAAGCTCTGTTCAACCCCTCTTTTCTTCAATGTTGACCCTC
TTTCCACTTTCAATCCCTCCTCATTGCTCCCGTCTCCACCATCAACCACCAAGTAAAACCCGTCCTCCGA
CGCCACTTCTGTCCTTCCCCTATCCGCCACTACCAAAACCGGCTCTTGCTTGTACTTACTCTTCTCCCTC
CACGGCAAAAAGTTCCCGCTCTTGAACGACACTGCAACTCCACCTCTCTCTAACCCCGCGATAGGTTGCC
ATCCGGGCAAAACAACCCATCTCCTCCAATCCTTCTCCGCCTCCACTATACCAAAATCCCCTACGCCACC
ACATTCCCACGGCGCCGCCTCCACCTCCACGTCCCTTCCCTCCGCCTTACAAACAGGCAAAACGACTACA
ATCGTAGACTCAGCTACCTCCCCTAACTTCATTCTCACCAAAGGCACTGTCACCCCATCATCAAGTACAC
TCTCCTTAGCAACCTCACGTCCTTCTAGCTCCATCACAAGCAAATTCCTCGCACTTTCAGACTCAACAAC
TTCTAATGCCTTCTCCATTGACGACCTCCTCAAATCCTCAGAAGCTGCCGCAGCATATTCTTGAGCTAAT
CTAAAGTACATAAAAGCTAAACAATCACCAGGAGAATCACCATTAAACTTGTCCCAACCATAATCCACAC
GTCTACGCGGATAATCTTTAATTGCTCTAGCTAAATCTTGAGCTTGTTTTGCATCAAACCCATTCTTCAC
TAAAAATGTTGCTGCATCAGTTCGTTGCCTAGCACTAAGCAAACGAATTTCATATAATAATTCAGCACCT
CCAGATTCAAAATACGACAACGTTTCTTCATCTAAAGCAGCAGACTCAACAAGAGTATCACGAACTTGGG
CAGCAACAACCAACCGATTCTGTTCAACTCCAGTAAGGCCAGTGATTTCCTCAAGAGTTGAAGGAGTAAA
CCCTTCACTTGTTAAATAAGGTATCAAAGGAGCATATTCATACCAAAGACCAAGGCGATTAGATAGAACT
TCGAGCTTTGCATTTGTGTCAAGATTGCGGAATTTGGGTGGGAGAGGTGGAGGAGGAGGTCTAAAAGGCT
GATAAAGTTGTTGCATATGTATATCTCCTTCTTATACTTAACTAATATACTAAGATGGGGAATTGTTATC
CGCTCACAATTCCCCTATAGTGAGTCGTATTAATTTCGATTATGCGGCCGTGTACAATACGATTACTTTC
TGTTCGACTTAAGCATTATGCGGCCGCACTGGGCGCGCCTCACCCAACTCTCTCCGAGTTCGTGTCATCT
GATGGCCAAATCACAGTTTCCATGAGCCGCTCACGCATCACTTCCACATTCTGATCAGATATTCGGTTGT
AGATCTCCTCGTGATCACATTTTTTTATCCATTTCGCATACAGACTGAGCCGTGTTACCATCACTTTTTC
AGCGAGTTCTTGCTTCTCCTTAGCAAGGTTGCGAATAAAACGCTTCCCATCCCTAAGCTTATTTACTGTA
ACATAATCATTGAACCATTGATATTGTGGAGAGTCCATTTCATTAAGCTGGTTCAAAATAGTCCTCACTG
CTTTAAATGTGAAGTAGTTAAGAATTTGCGTTTTGATATCATCAAAGCCATATTCATACTGTCCACCTAA
ATCACTGACAACCACAAGATTCCTCCTACTCTTTTTCTCCTTCTTTAAATTCTTGTAATTACCCTTAAAT
GCTTTTGCCATGGTATATCTCCTTATTAAAGTTAAACAAAATTATTTCTACAGGGGAATTGTTATCCGCT
CACAATTCCCCTATAGTGAGTCGTATTAATTTCCTAATGCAGGAGTCGCATAAGGGAGAGCGTCGAGATC
CCGGACACCATCGAATGGCGCAAAACCTTTCGCGGTATGGCATGATAGCGCCCGGAAGAGAGTCAATTCA
GGGTGGTGAATGTGAAACCAGTAACGTTATACGATGTCGCAGAGTATGCCGGTGTCTCTTATCAGACCGT
TTCCCGCGTGGTGAACCAGGCCAGCCACGTTTCTGCGAAAACGCGGGAAAAAGTGGAAGCGGCGATGGCG
GAGCTGAATTACATTCCCAACCGCGTGGCACAACAACTGGCGGGCAAACAGTCGTTGCTGATTGGCGTTG
CCACCTCCAGTCTGGCCCTGCACGCGCCGTCGCAAATTGTCGCGGCGATTAAATCTCGCGCCGATCAACT
GGGTGCCAGCGTGGTGGTGTCGATGGTAGAACGAAGCGGCGTCGAAGCCTGTAAAGCGGCGGTGCACAAT
CTTCTCGCGCAACGCGTCAGTGGGCTGATCATTAACTATCCGCTGGATGACCAGGATGCCATTGCTGTGG
AAGCTGCCTGCACTAATGTTCCGGCGTTATTTCTTGATGTCTCTGACCAGACACCCATCAACAGTATTAT
TTTCTCCCATGAAGACGGTACGCGACTGGGCGTGGAGCATCTGGTCGCATTGGGTCACCAGCAAATCGCG
CTGTTAGCGGGCCCATTAAGTTCTGTCTCGGCGCGTCTGCGTCTGGCTGGCTGGCATAAATATCTCACTC
GCAATCAAATTCAGCCGATAGCGGAACGGGAAGGCGACTGGAGTGCCATGTCCGGTTTTCAACAAACCAT
GCAAATGCTGAATGAGGGCATCGTTCCCACTGCGATGCTGGTTGCCAACGATCAGATGGCGCTGGGCGCA
ATGCGCGCCATTACCGAGTCCGGGCTGCGCGTTGGTGCGGACATCTCGGTAGTGGGATACGACGATACCG
AAGACAGCTCATGTTATATCCCGCCGTTAACCACCATCAAACAGGATTTTCGCCTGCTGGGGCAAACCAG
CGTGGACCGCTTGCTGCAACTCTCTCAGGGCCAGGCGGTGAAGGGCAATCAGCTGTTGCCCGTCTCACTG
GTGAAAAGAAAAACCACCCTGGCGCCCAATACGCAAAC
